LOCUS       Exported 8291 bp ds-DNA circular SYN 12-MAY-2021
DEFINITION  synthetic circular DNA
ACCESSION   .
VERSION     .
KEYWORDS    pAAV-fCAMK-GFP
SOURCE      synthetic DNA construct
  ORGANISM  synthetic DNA construct
REFERENCE   1 (bases 1 to 8291)
  AUTHORS   Nathanson JL, Jappelli R, Scheeff ED, Manning G, Obata K, Brenner S,
            Callaway EM
  TITLE     Short Promoters in Viral Vectors Drive Selective Expression in
            Mammalian Inhibitory Neurons, but do not Restrict Activity to
            Specific Inhibitory Cell-Types.
  JOURNAL   Front Neural Circuits. 2009 . 3():19.
  PUBMED    19949461
REFERENCE   2 (bases 1 to 8291)
  AUTHORS   .
  TITLE     Direct Submission
  JOURNAL   Exported May 12, 2021 from SnapGene Server 1.1.58
            http://www.snapgene.com
FEATURES             Location/Qualifiers
     source          1..8291
                     /organism="synthetic DNA construct"
                     /mol_type="other DNA"
     repeat_region   7..136
                     /label=AAV2 ITR
     intron          2840..3315
                     /label=-beta-globin intron
                     /note="internally truncated intron from human beta-globin"
     primer_bind     3397..3413
                     /label=SK primer
                     /note="common sequencing primer, one of multiple similar
                     variants"
     primer_bind     3397..3413
                     /label=pBluescriptSK
                     /note="For pBluescript vector"
     regulatory      3446..3455
                     /regulatory_class="other"
                     /note="vertebrate consensus sequence for strong initiation
                     of translation (Kozak, 1987)"
     CDS             3452..4168
                     /codon_start=1
                     /product="enhanced GFP"
                     /label=EGFP
                     /translation="MVSKGEELFTGVVPILVELDGDVNGHKFSVSGEGEGDATYGKLTL
                     KFICTTGKLPVPWPTLVTTLTYGVQCFSRYPDHMKQHDFFKSAMPEGYVQERTIFFKDD
                     GNYKTRAEVKFEGDTLVNRIELKGIDFKEDGNILGHKLEYNYNSHNVYIMADKQKNGIK
                     VNFKIRHNIEDGSVQLADHYQQNTPIGDGPVLLPDNHYLSTQSALSKDPNEKRDHMVLL
                     EFVTAAGITLGMDELYK"
     CDS             3452..4168
                     /codon_start=1
                     /product="the original enhanced GFP (Yang et al., 1996)"
                     /label=EGFP
                     /note="mammalian codon-optimized"
                     /translation="MVSKGEELFTGVVPILVELDGDVNGHKFSVSGEGEGDATYGKLTL
                     KFICTTGKLPVPWPTLVTTLTYGVQCFSRYPDHMKQHDFFKSAMPEGYVQERTIFFKDD
                     GNYKTRAEVKFEGDTLVNRIELKGIDFKEDGNILGHKLEYNYNSHNVYIMADKQKNGIK
                     VNFKIRHNIEDGSVQLADHYQQNTPIGDGPVLLPDNHYLSTQSALSKDPNEKRDHMVLL
                     EFVTAAGITLGMDELYK"
     primer_bind     complement(3497..3518)
                     /label=EGFP-N
                     /note="EGFP, reverse primer"
     primer_bind     complement(3758..3777)
                     /label=EXFP-R
                     /note="For distinguishing EGFP variants, reverse primer"
     primer_bind     4105..4126
                     /label=EGFP-C
                     /note="EGFP, forward primer"
     promoter        complement(4229..4247)
                     /label=SP6 promoter
                     /note="promoter for bacteriophage SP6 RNA polymerase"
     primer_bind     complement(4230..4247)
                     /label=SP6
                     /note="SP6 promoter, forward primer"
     primer_bind     complement(4267..4284)
                     /label=BGH-rev
                     /note="Bovine growth hormone terminator, reverse primer.
                     Also called BGH reverse"
     polyA_signal    4273..4384
                     /label=bGH poly(A) signal
                     /note="bovine growth hormone polyadenylation signal"
     rep_origin      5075..5588
                     /direction=RIGHT
                     /label=M13 ori
                     /note="M13 bacteriophage origin of replication; arrow
                     indicates direction of (+) strand synthesis"
     primer_bind     complement(5162..5181)
                     /label=F1ori-R
                     /note="F1 origin, reverse primer"
     primer_bind     5372..5393
                     /label=F1ori-F
                     /note="F1 origin, forward primer"
     primer_bind     complement(6069..6088)
                     /label=pRS-marker
                     /note="pRS vectors, use to sequence yeast selectable
                     marker"
     primer_bind     6188..6210
                     /label=pGEX 3'
                     /note="pGEX vectors, reverse primer"
     primer_bind     complement(6248..6266)
                     /label=pBRforEco
                     /note="pBR322 vectors, upsteam of EcoRI site, forward
                     primer"
     promoter        6334..6438
                     /gene="bla"
                     /label=AmpR promoter
     CDS             6439..7299
                     /codon_start=1
                     /gene="bla"
                     /product="beta-lactamase"
                     /label=AmpR
                     /note="confers resistance to ampicillin, carbenicillin, and
                     related antibiotics"
                     /translation="MSIQHFRVALIPFFAAFCLPVFAHPETLVKVKDAEDQLGARVGYI
                     ELDLNSGKILESFRPEERFPMMSTFKVLLCGAVLSRIDAGQEQLGRRIHYSQNDLVEYS
                     PVTEKHLTDGMTVRELCSAAITMSDNTAANLLLTTIGGPKELTAFLHNMGDHVTRLDRW
                     EPELNEAIPNDERDTTMPVAMATTLRKLLTGELLTLASRQQLIDWMEADKVAGPLLRSA
                     LPAGWFIADKSGAGERGSRGIIAALGPDGKPSRIVVIYTTGSQATMDERNRQIAEIGAS
                     LIKHW"
     primer_bind     complement(6657..6676)
                     /label=Amp-R
                     /note="Ampicillin resistance gene, reverse primer"
     rep_origin      7470..8058
                     /direction=RIGHT
                     /label=ori
                     /note="high-copy-number ColE1/pMB1/pBR322/pUC origin of
                     replication"
     primer_bind     7959..7978
                     /label=pBR322ori-F
                     /note="pBR322 origin, forward primer"
     primer_bind     8212..8229
                     /label=L4440
                     /note="L4440 vector, forward primer"
ORIGIN
        1 cagcagctgc gcgctcgctc gctcactgag gccgcccggg caaagcccgg gcgtcgggcg
       61 acctttggtc gcccggcctc agtgagcgag cgagcgcgca gagagggagt ggccaactcc
      121 atcactaggg gttccttgta gttaatgatt aacccgccat gctacttatc tacgtagcca
      181 tgctctagag gatccttcga aaagcttgta tacggccggc cacgcgtagt ctggagacca
      241 agttcaggac tccggagacc cagtccaggc ctctggggtt ccagtccagg acaataaaga
      301 agcagttcag gattctaaag aaccaatcca ggatgcaggc tctcagccat gatgtaattt
      361 tgcaggaaat agattttctg ctctcttctc atcctacatg aactctgcaa aatacagaat
      421 tggtttctta tcatcttcac tgtgaccagg gagtggaatc attgaggcat gaacacaggt
      481 cttaattctg aatgtgtttg tgtcacagac tattagcttt actcagctca tactttcaca
      541 gagattaatc atgaattatg aatcatgaaa tgatcttgat gaataaatct tcacactgga
      601 acatcttcat ttccgtgctt ctgttgtggg tgaaagatca ctgctccctt ctggctggat
      661 aaaaaaaaaa gacatcaaga aatatgaaga tatttaaatt ataaatggtg gtagtgacga
      721 ctggtggtgc agttcaaatc accaggtaat caatcgccga tttgaaatat gctgtacccg
      781 cccacagccg ccaggggacg ctagtcaaca acaggacatt taaatgtcag tgaaggaatt
      841 tatcctgtaa aatcttgcga tgtgccaata ttaatgccaa aaaaaactga tataacactg
      901 gctggagaat gaataatcat cagatgagtt tacataagcg ataatggtgt ttggtctgtg
      961 tttgaaattg ctggttttgt tattctctgc aatattgctg aattgtgaac tgaaaggttt
     1021 caaccagaca cataagctga atcgaatcga tgagttttaa tgaggaaacg attgcttgtg
     1081 tcaaaagagg catctaatgg taaaattgtt aagggcagct ttaagcaatt gatggaaaca
     1141 gctggtgctg agctcacgag gtcacatttg catctctatc taagtgatat tgcactaatg
     1201 gaagaatcca tttaaaagtt gggatcccct ccatttaata gaccacctgc gtctgacctt
     1261 ctgtcaccgt gtcatctgct acagtgggaa acgatcataa agcagcatgt gacatatgtt
     1321 tcctcattag tccagtgctc ccagtgcccc cagtgctgcc ttcagtgagc cgtctgttta
     1381 attccacttc tgtcaaacaa acatggagtt tgaactctta acgatggtgt tttgtttgag
     1441 tccagcagtc atgcttcaag caaccgtgag caggtctttc taatatgaat tctccttacc
     1501 agccaattcc tgctcctcct cctcttcctc ctcctcttct gctgggacag cgaggaggct
     1561 ccaaagaggg cagccatgca gaactgatga gtgacagaaa gagaggagca gaattgagag
     1621 aggctgctcc cggcagacac aaacaaaccc caaaatagac taaagaacaa gaaggctcag
     1681 tccctctgac ctcaggttga aaagacacta cagacagctg caatatcacc ctcgctccgc
     1741 tcaccggttc agttacacac acccgattta acagtttgtt ctttttcttc acatgcagca
     1801 aaccaaagtc cgctcagatg gtgaatgggt tgtaaatttg ctattgtaac cacgaacaac
     1861 agagcaggtg gggtaaatct agcaccagtt gtcaggcctt ctctgtgagt ctgttcattt
     1921 cgtctgtcct aaaattcctt atgctggttt tctttattcc ttcaccattg gtgggagcgt
     1981 cccagttccc cccccggttc cattactgca cgtagtatcg gaccattcag tgtccttgga
     2041 tacgctggac gcagactcac acatgaaatt tcaggtaaac gccgcctgtt gtgtgttgtt
     2101 cgcctcccac aggtcacctc ctctctggaa aatcttactg cgagactttg tagtactggt
     2161 gagtagcaag agcagcttta tcttgtagta gcactgaagt tagcacaagt ataagcagtc
     2221 agatcggaag taattttgaa tgtgatggga gctgaggagt ggcgttccgg acgtgttctc
     2281 tatggttttt ctatgtacaa taatatttat agtactgcag ttttatttcc cgaataatct
     2341 gatgctgttt gcagttactt tccagcacac acagagggga tgcagttacc atggtgaccc
     2401 tgtgcatgtg agtgtacatg catgcgtgtg tgtgtctgtc ccggtctgtg attggctgat
     2461 gggccagggt gggtgggcag gtggagcgtc tgaaagcatc tttctcccac agacccggac
     2521 agagagacag agagacacag atctcctaac agctctctcc ttcttccctt catcttcctc
     2581 cttttcctcc tcttcctcat cctcctcctc ctcttcctct cctcgggact gaaactatct
     2641 ctccatcact cttctactct ctctattttc tctcctccat ccttctggca gacagaacgg
     2701 cagctctaac tcttggcctc cttcgtctcc ggcatcatca tcttcagtgg aagacggaca
     2761 gggaccccct tgaccctcga cctacagggt caccagggat gctagcggcg cgccgagctc
     2821 ggatcctgag aacttcaggg tgagtctatg ggacccttga tgttttcttt ccccttcttt
     2881 tctatggtta agttcatgtc ataggaaggg gagaagtaac agggtacaca tattgaccaa
     2941 atcagggtaa ttttgcattt gtaattttaa aaaatgcttt cttcttttaa tatacttttt
     3001 tgtttatctt atttctaata ctttccctaa tctctttctt tcagggcaat aatgatacaa
     3061 tgtatcatgc ctctttgcac cattctaaag aataacagtg ataatttctg ggttaaggca
     3121 atagcaatat ttctgcatat aaatatttct gcatataaat tgtaactgat gtaagaggtt
     3181 tcatattgct aatagcagct acaatccagc taccattctg cttttatttt atggttggga
     3241 taaggctgga ttattctgag tccaagctag gcccttttgc taatcatgtt catacctctt
     3301 atcttcctcc cacagctcct gggcaacgtg ctggtctgtg tgctggccca tcactttggc
     3361 aaagcacgtg aattcgaaga tctggccgcc tgggcctcta gaactagtgg atcccccggg
     3421 ctgcaggaat tcgatgctac cggtcgccac catggtgagc aagggcgagg agctgttcac
     3481 cggggtggtg cccatcctgg tcgagctgga cggcgacgta aacggccaca agttcagcgt
     3541 gtccggcgag ggcgagggcg atgccaccta cggcaagctg accctgaagt tcatctgcac
     3601 caccggcaag ctgcccgtgc cctggcccac cctcgtgacc accctgacct acggcgtgca
     3661 gtgcttcagc cgctaccccg accacatgaa gcagcacgac ttcttcaagt ccgccatgcc
     3721 cgaaggctac gtccaggagc gcaccatctt cttcaaggac gacggcaact acaagacccg
     3781 cgccgaggtg aagttcgagg gcgacaccct ggtgaaccgc atcgagctga agggcatcga
     3841 cttcaaggag gacggcaaca tcctggggca caagctggag tacaactaca acagccacaa
     3901 cgtctatatc atggccgaca agcagaagaa cggcatcaag gtgaacttca agatccgcca
     3961 caacatcgag gacggcagcg tgcagctcgc cgaccactac cagcagaaca cccccatcgg
     4021 cgacggcccc gtgctgctgc ccgacaacca ctacctgagc acccagtccg ccctgagcaa
     4081 agaccccaac gagaagcgcg atcacatggt cctgctggag ttcgtgaccg ccgccgggat
     4141 cactctcggc atggacgagc tgtacaagtc cggactcaga tcctactagt aggatctcga
     4201 gtttaaaccg tacgggaaac ggccctattc tatagtgtca cctaaatgct agagctcgct
     4261 gatcagcctc gactgtgcct tctagttgcc agccatctgt tgtttgcccc tcccccgtgc
     4321 cttccttgac cctggaaggt gccactccca ctgtcctttc ctaataaaat gaggaaattg
     4381 catcgcattg tctgagtagg tgtcattcta ttctgggggg tggggtgggg caggacagca
     4441 agggggagga ttgggaagac aatagcgcgg ccgctctaga gcatggctac gtagataagt
     4501 agcatggcgg gttaatcatt aactacaagg aacccctagt gatggagttg gccactccct
     4561 ctctgcgcgc tcgctcgctc actgaggccg ggcgaccaaa ggtcgcccga cgcccgggct
     4621 ttgcccgggc ggcctcagtg agcgagcgag cgcgccagct ggcgtaatag cgaagaggcc
     4681 cgcaccgatc gcccttccca acagttgcgc agcctgaatg gcgaatggaa ttccagacga
     4741 ttgagcgtca aaatgtaggt atttccatga gcgtttttcc tgttgcaatg gctggcggta
     4801 atattgttct ggatattacc nnnnnnnnnn nnnnnnnnnn nnnnnnnnnn nnnnnnnnnn
     4861 nnnnnnnnnn nnnnnnnnnn nnnnnnnnnn nnnnnnnnnn nnnnnnnnnn nnnnnnnnnn
     4921 nnnnnnnnnn nnnnnnnnnn nnnnnnnnnn nnnnnnnnnn nnnnnnnnnn nnnnnnnnnn
     4981 nnnnnnnnnn nnnnnnnnnn nnnnnnnnnn nnnnnnnnnn nnnnnnnnnn nnnnnnnnnn
     5041 nnnnnnnnnn nnnnnnnnnn nnnnnnnnnn nnnnnnnnnn nnnnnnnnnn nnnnnnnnnn
     5101 nnnnnnnnnn nnnnnnnnnn nnnnnnnnnn nnnnnnnnnn nnnnnnnnnn nnnnnnnnnn
     5161 nnnnnnnnnn nnnnnnnnnn nnnnnnnnnn nnnnnnnncn nnnnnnnnnn nnnnnnnnnn
     5221 nnnnnnnnnn nnnnnnnnnn nnnnnnnnnn nnnnnnnnnn nnnnnnnnnn nnnnnnnnnn
     5281 nnnnnnnnnn annnnnnnnn nnnnnnnnnn nnnnnnnnnn nnnnnnnnnn nnnnnnnnnn
     5341 cctttgacgt tggagtccac gttctttaat agtggactct tgttccaaac tggaacaaca
     5401 ctcaacccta tctcggtcta ttcttttgat ttataaggga ttttgccgat ttcggcctat
     5461 tggttaaaaa atgagctgat ttaacaaaaa tttaacgcga attttaacaa aatattaacg
     5521 tttacaattt aaatatttgc ttatacaatc tnnnnnnnnn nnnnnnnnnn nnnnnnnnnn
     5581 nnnnnnnnnn nnnnnnnnnn nnnnnnnnnn nnnnnnnnnn nnnnnnnnnn nnnnnnnnnn
     5641 nnnnnnnnnn nctcaggcaa tgacctgata gcctttgtag nnnnnnnnnn nnnnnnnnnn
     5701 nnnnnnnnnn nnnnnnnnnn nnnnnnnnnn nnnnnnnnnn nnnnnnnnnt ggtgatttga
     5761 ctgtctccgg cctttctcac ccgtttgaat ctttacctac acattactca ggcattgcat
     5821 ttaaaatata tgagggttct aaaaattttt atccttgcgt tgaaataaag gcttctcccn
     5881 nnnnnnnnnn nnnnnnnnnn nnnnnnnnnn nnnnnnnnnn nnnnnnnnnn nnnnnnnnnn
     5941 nnnnnnnnnn nnnnnnnnnn nnttctttgc cttgcctgta tgatttattg gatgttggaa
     6001 ttcctgatgc ggtattttct ccttacgcat ctgtgcggta tttcacaccg catatggtgc
     6061 actctcagta caatctgctc tgatgccgca tagttaagcc agccccgaca cccgccaaca
     6121 cccgctgacg cgccctgacg ggcttgtctg ctcccggcat ccgcttacag acaagctgtg
     6181 accgtctccg ggagctgcat gtgtcagagg ttttcaccgt catcaccgaa acgcgcgaga
     6241 cgaaagggcc tcgtgatacg cctattttta taggttaatg tcatgataat aatggtttct
     6301 tagacgtcag gtggcacttt tcggggaaat gtgcgcggaa cccctatttg tttatttttc
     6361 taaatacatt caaatatgta tccgctcatg agacaataac cctgataaat gcttcaataa
     6421 tattgaaaaa ggaagagtat gagtattcaa catttccgtg tcgcccttat tccctttttt
     6481 gcggcatttt gccttcctgt ttttgctcac ccagaaacgc tggtgaaagt aaaagatgct
     6541 gaagatcagt tgggtgcacg agtgggttac atcgaactgg atctcaacag cggtaagatc
     6601 cttgagagtt ttcgccccga agaacgtttt ccaatgatga gcacttttaa agttctgcta
     6661 tgtggcgcgg tattatcccg tattgacgcc gggcaagagc aactcggtcg ccgcatacac
     6721 tattctcaga atgacttggt tgagtactca ccagtcacag aaaagcatct tacggatggc
     6781 atgacagtaa gagaattatg cagtgctgcc ataaccatga gtgataacac tgcggccaac
     6841 ttacttctga caacgatcgg aggaccgaag gagctaaccg cttttttgca caacatgggg
     6901 gatcatgtaa ctcgccttga tcgttgggaa ccggagctga atgaagccat accaaacgac
     6961 gagcgtgaca ccacgatgcc tgtagcaatg gcaacaacgt tgcgcaaact attaactggc
     7021 gaactactta ctctagcttc ccggcaacaa ttaatagact ggatggaggc ggataaagtt
     7081 gcaggaccac ttctgcgctc ggcccttccg gctggctggt ttattgctga taaatctgga
     7141 gccggtgagc gtgggtctcg cggtatcatt gcagcactgg ggccagatgg taagccctcc
     7201 cgtatcgtag ttatctacac gacggggagt caggcaacta tggatgaacg aaatagacag
     7261 atcgctgaga taggtgcctc actgattaag cattggtaac tgtcagacca agtttactca
     7321 tatatacttt agattgattt aaaacttcat ttttaattta aaaggatcta ggtgaagatc
     7381 ctttttgata atctcatgac caaaatccct taacgtgagt tttcgttcca ctgagcgtca
     7441 gaccccgtag aaaagatcaa aggatcttct tgagatcctt tttttctgcg cgtaatctgc
     7501 tgcttgcaaa caaaaaaacc accgctacca gcggtggttt gtttgccgga tcaagagcta
     7561 ccaactcttt ttccgaaggt aactggcttc agcagagcgc agataccaaa tactgtcctt
     7621 ctagtgtagc cgtagttagg ccaccacttc aagaactctg tagcaccgcc tacatacctc
     7681 gctctgctaa tcctgttacc agtggctgct gccagtggcg ataagtcgtg tcttaccggg
     7741 ttggactcaa gacgatagtt accggataag gcgcagcggt cgggctgaac ggggggttcg
     7801 tgcacacagc ccagcttgga gcgaacgacc tacaccgaac tgagatacct acagcgtgag
     7861 ctatgagaaa gcgccacgct tcccgaaggg agaaaggcgg acaggtatcc ggtaagcggc
     7921 agggtcggaa caggagagcg cacgagggag cttccagggg gaaacgcctg gtatctttat
     7981 agtcctgtcg ggtttcgcca cctctgactt gagcgtcgat ttttgtgatg ctcgtcaggg
     8041 gggcggagcc tatggaaaaa cgccagcaac gcggcctttt tacggttcct ggccttttgc
     8101 tggccttttg ctcacatgtt ctttcctgcg ttatcccctg attctgtgga taaccgtatt
     8161 accgcctttg agtgagctga taccgctcgc cgcagccgaa cgaccgagcg cagcgagtca
     8221 gtgagcgagg aagcggaaga gcgcccaata cgcaaaccgc ctctccccgc gcgttggccg
     8281 attcattaat g
//
