[The description below was written by a language model from this plasmid's Addgene catalogue record and the feature table of its GenBank file.]
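Description:
pAAV-fCAMK-GFP is an adeno-associated virus transfer plasmid of about 8.3 kb, built on a pAAV backbone for mammalian expression. It carries a reporter cassette in which a promoter taken from the pufferfish (Takifugu rubripes) α-calcium/calmodulin-dependent protein kinase II gene drives GFP. In bacteria it is maintained through a high-copy ColE1/pUC-type origin and selected with ampicillin via the bla gene. An M13/f1 phage origin is also present. The record lists a recombination-deficient strain as host, a common choice for keeping AAV inverted terminal repeats stable.

The feature table annotates an AAV2 ITR at the start of the sequence, followed by a long unannotated stretch of roughly 2.7 kb. This stretch presumably holds the fugu CaMKII promoter, although it is not labelled as such. Downstream lie an internally truncated human β-globin intron, which generally improves transcript processing and expression, a Kozak consensus, the mammalian codon-optimised EGFP coding sequence, and a bovine growth hormone polyadenylation signal. A reverse-oriented SP6 promoter between EGFP and the poly(A) signal serves as a sequencing primer site. Only one ITR is annotated. A second ITR is needed for packaging and would be expected after the poly(A) signal, but the table does not mark it.

The associated study tested whether short promoters in viral vectors could confer cell-type-selective expression in mammalian neurons, so the compact fugu regulatory sequence suits the limited AAV packaging capacity. The depositor notes that the promoter was derived from an earlier fugu genome assembly and may differ from the current version.
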