Addgene plasmid #22917: pAAV-fCAMK-GFP
Depositing lab: Edward Callaway. Depositing organization: Salk Institute for Biological Studies. Publication: Short Promoters in Viral Vectors Drive Selective Expression in Mammalian Inhibitory Neurons, but do not Restrict Activity to Specific Inhibitory Cell-Types. Nathanson JL, Jappelli R, Scheeff ED, Manning G, Obata K, Brenner S, Callaway EM. Front Neural Circuits. 2009 Nov 9;3:19. doi: 10.3389/neuro.04.019.2009. eCollection 2009. PubMed 19949461.
Backbone
  Vector backbone: pAAV
  Backbone size w/o insert (bp): 4000
  Vector type: Mammalian Expression, AAV
Growth in bacteria
  Bacterial resistance: Ampicillin, 100 μg/mL
  Growth temperature: 37°C
  Growth strain: Stbl3
  Growth instructions: Stbl3
  Copy number: High Copy
Gene/Insert
  Gene/Insert name: fugu α-calcium/calmodulin-dependent protein kinase II promoter driving GFP
  Species: takifugu rubripes (fugu)
  Insert size (bp): 4300
  Cloning method: Restriction Enzyme
  Sequencing primers: 5′ Unknown; 3′ SP6
Terms and licenses: Academic/Nonprofit Terms; Industry Terms: Not Available to Industry
Depositor comments: Depositor used a previous fugu genome sequence, and this may be different to the current version.
How to cite: pAAV-fCAMK-GFP was a gift from Edward Callaway (Addgene plasmid # 22917 ; http://n2t.net/addgene:22917 ; RRID:Addgene_22917)
