>Addgene plasmid #22917 | pAAV-fCAMK-GFP | addgene partial sequence | sequence record 28787 | 22917 with hBglob-intron-R 5'-GGTGCAAAGAGGCATGATAC
GAGATTGGGAAGTATTAGAAATAAGATAAACAAAAAAGTATATTAAAAGAAGAAAGCATTTTTTAAAATT
ACAAATGCAAAATTACCCTGATTTGGTCAATATGTGTACCCTGTTACTTCTCCCCTTCCTATGACATGAA
CTTAACCATAGAAAAGAAGGGGAAAGAAAACATCAAGGGTCCCATAGACTCACCCTGAAGTTCTCAGGAT
CCGAGCTCGGCGCGCCGCTAGCGGTGACCCTGTAGGTCGAGGGTCAAGGGGGTCCCTGTCCGTCTTCCAC
TGAAGATGATGATGCCGGAGACGAAGGAGGCCAAGAGTTAGAGCTGCCGTTCTGTCTGCCAGAAGGATGG
AGGAGAGAAAATAGAGAGAGTAGAAGAGTGATGGAGAGATAGTTTCAGTCCCGAGGAGAGGAAGAGGAGG
AGGAGGATGAGGAAGAGGAGGAAAAGGAGGAAGATGAAGGGAAGAAGGAGAGAGCTGTTAGGAGATCTGT
GTCTCTCTGTCTCTCTGTCCGGGTCTGTGGGAGAAAGATGCTTTCAGACGCTCCACCTGCCCACCCACCC
TGGCCCATCAGCCAATCACAGACCGGGACAGACACACACACGCATGCATGTACACTCACATGCACAGGGT
CACCATGGTAACTGCATCCCCTCTGTGTGTGCTGGAAAGTAACTGCAACAGCATCAGATTATTCGGGAAT
AAACTGCA
