>Addgene plasmid #22917 | pAAV-fCAMK-GFP | addgene partial sequence | sequence record 28788 | 22917 with EGFP-N
GCTCCTCGCCCTTGCTCACCATGGTGGCGACCGGTAGCATCGAATTCCTGCAGCCCGGGGGATCCACTAG
TTCTAGAGGCCGAGGCGGCCAGATCTTCGAATTCACGTGCTTTGCCAAAGTGATGGGCCAGCACACAGAC
CAGCACGTTGCCCAGGAGCTGTGGGAGGAAGATAAGAGGTATGAACATGATTAGCAAAAGGGCCTAGCTT
GGACTCAGAATAATCCAGCCTTATCCCAACCATAAAATAAAAGCAGAATGGTAGCTGGATTGTAGCTGCT
ATTAGCAATATGAAACCTCTTACATCAGTTACAATTTATATGCAGAAATATTTATATGCAGAAATATTGC
TATTGCCTTAACCCAGAAATTATCACTGTTATTCTTTAGAATGGTGCAAAGAGGCATGATACATTGTATC
ATTATTGCCCTGAAAGAAAGAGATTAGGGAAAGTATTAGAAATAAGATAAACAAAAAAGTATATTAAAAG
AAGAAAGCATTTTTTAAAATTACAAATGCAAAATTACCCTGATTTGGTCAATATGTGTACCCTGTTACTT
CTCCCCTTCCTATGACATGAACTTAACCATAGAAAAGAAGGGGAAAGAAAACATCAAGGGTCCCATAGAC
TCACCCTGAAGTTCTCAGGATCCGAGCTCGGCGCGCCGCTAGCGGTGACCCTGTAGGTCGAGGGTCAA
